Addgene plasmid #120877: pACYC-Cas12c2-noncoding
Purpose: Expresses concatenated noncoding sequences surrounding the CRISPR-Cas12c2 system in the native genomic loci; expresses the tracrRNA required for activity.
Depositing lab: Arbor Biotechnologies. Publication: Functionally diverse type V CRISPR-Cas systems. Yan WX, Hunnewell P, Alfonse LE, Carte JM, Keston-Smith E, Sothiselvam S, Garrity AJ, Chong S, Makarova KS, Koonin EV, Cheng DR, Scott DA. Science. 2019 Jan 4;363(6422):88-91. doi: 10.1126/science.aav7271. Epub 2018 Dec 6. PubMed 30523077.
Backbone
  Vector backbone: pACYC184
  Backbone manufacturer: ATCC
  Backbone size w/o insert (bp): 4327
  Total vector size (bp): 5978
  Vector type: Bacterial Expression, CRISPR
Growth in bacteria
  Bacterial resistance: Chloramphenicol, 25 μg/mL
  Growth temperature: 37°C
  Growth strain: DH5alpha
  Copy number: Low Copy
Gene/Insert
  Gene/Insert name: Noncoding sequences for CRISPR-Cas12c2
  Species: Synthetic
  Insert size (bp): 1651
  Promoter: lac
  Cloning method: Gibson Cloning
  Sequencing primers: 5′ TAATACGACTCACTATAGGG
Terms and licenses: Academic/Nonprofit Terms; Industry Terms: Not Available to Industry
Depositor comments: For more information, please visit us at https://arbor.bio/. For commercial use or questions, please contact us at .
How to cite: pACYC-Cas12c2-noncoding was a gift from Arbor Biotechnologies (Addgene plasmid # 120877 ; http://n2t.net/addgene:120877 ; RRID:Addgene_120877)
