[The description below was written by a language model from this plasmid's Addgene catalogue record and pLannotate feature annotations shown in this document.]
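Description:
pACYC-Cas12c2-noncoding is a low-copy bacterial expression plasmid of about 6 kb, built on the pACYC184 backbone for use in E. coli as part of a type V CRISPR-Cas12c2 reconstitution system. It replicates from the p15A origin, which is compatible with ColE1-type plasmids and so allows it to be maintained alongside companion constructs in the same cell. Selection is by chloramphenicol, through a chloramphenicol acetyltransferase gene driven by its own cat promoter. The feature table also shows an apparently full-length tetracycline efflux gene with its tet promoter, plus short tetracycline-resistance fragments, an IS1 fragment and small predicted-ORF remnants. These are typical pACYC184 backbone remnants, and the record lists only chloramphenicol as the selection.

The payload is a synthetic insert of roughly 1.65 kb, assembled by Gibson cloning, that concatenates the noncoding sequences flanking the Cas12c2 effector and CRISPR array in their native genomic loci. No protein is intended to be produced. The purpose is to transcribe these intergenic regions so that any small RNAs they encode are made, notably the tracrRNA that the record states is required for Cas12c2 activity. The catalogue names lac as the promoter. The annotation shows a T7 promoter and lac operator immediately upstream of a lac promoter, with the unannotated insert region following and a T7 terminator downstream. A short fragment annotated as a T7 gene 10-derived solubility tag just before the terminator is probably vector-derived sequence rather than a functional tag. The effector and CRISPR array are not annotated on this plasmid, so it presumably serves as the tracrRNA-supplying component in bacterial studies of Cas12c2.
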