Features (pLannotate 1.2.2; 16 found; start..end, strand, type, name):
    206..261     -  rep_origin     RSF ori (fragment): Plasmids containing the RSF 1030 origin of replication can be propagated in E. coli cells that contain additional plasmids with compatible origins.
    349..894     -  rep_origin     p15A ori: Plasmids containing the medium-copy-number p15A origin of replication can be propagated in E. coli cells that contain a second plasmid with the ColE1 origin.
   1006..1034    +  promoter       tet promoter: E. coli promoter for tetracycline efflux protein gene
   1082..2272    +  CDS            TcR: tetracycline efflux protein; tet; confers resistance to tetracycline
   2514..2639    -  CDS            YPB1_ECOLX (fragment): Protein predicted: Swiss-Prot protein existence level 4. From Escherichia coli.
   2711..2729    +  promoter       T7 promoter: promoter for bacteriophage T7 RNA polymerase
   2730..2754    +  protein_bind   lac operator: The lac repressor binds to the lac operator to inhibit transcription in E. coli. This inhibition can be relieved by adding lactose or isopropyl-β-D-thiogalactopyranoside (IPTG). lac repressor encoded by lacI
   2763..2792    +  promoter       lac promoter: promoter for the E. coli lac operon
   4314..4363    +  CDS            SET1 (fragment): solubility-enhancement tag derived from T7 phage gene 10B
   4371..4418    +  terminator     T7 terminator: transcription terminator for bacteriophage T7 RNA polymerase
   4508..4601    +  CDS            TcR (fragment): tetracycline efflux protein; tet; confers resistance to tetracycline
   4598..4655    -  CDS            TcR (fragment): tetracycline efflux protein; tet; confers resistance to tetracycline
   4642..4740    +  CDS            YPB2_ECOLX (fragment): Protein predicted: Swiss-Prot protein existence level 4. From Escherichia coli.
   5039..5698    -  CDS            CmR: chloramphenicol acetyltransferase; cat; confers resistance to chloramphenicol
   5699..5801    -  promoter       cat promoter: promoter of the E. coli cat gene encoding chloramphenicol acetyltransferase
   5922..87      +  mobile_element IS1 (fragment) (across the origin): prokaryotic transposable element IS1
>Addgene plasmid #120877 | pACYC-Cas12c2-noncoding | addgene full sequence | sequence record 234700 | Addgene NGS Result
GGCTTCTGTTTCTATCAGCTGTCCCTCCTGTTCAGCTACTGACGGGGTGGTGCGTAACGGCAAAAGCACC
GCCGGACATCAGCGCTAGCGGAGTGTATACTGGCTTACTATGTTGGCACTGATGAGGGTGTCAGTGAAGT
GCTTCATGTGGCAGGAGAAAAAAGGCTGCACCGGTGCGTCAGCAGAATATGTGATACAGGATATATTCCG
CTTCCTCGCTCACTGACTCGCTACGCTCGGTCGTTCGACTGCGGCGAGCGGAAATGGCTTACGAACGGGG
CGGAGATTTCCTGGAAGATGCCAGGAAGATACTTAACAGGGAAGTGAGAGGGCCGCGGCAAAGCCGTTTT
TCCATAGGCTCCGCCCCCCTGACAAGCATCACGAAATCTGACGCTCAAATCAGTGGTGGCGAAACCCGAC
AGGACTATAAAGATACCAGGCGTTTCCCCCTGGCGGCTCCCTCGTGCGCTCTCCTGTTCCTGCCTTTCGG
TTTACCGGTGTCATTCCGCTGTTATGGCCGCGTTTGTCTCATTCCACGCCTGACACTCAGTTCCGGGTAG
GCAGTTCGCTCCAAGCTGGACTGTATGCACGAACCCCCCGTTCAGTCCGACCGCTGCGCCTTATCCGGTA
ACTATCGTCTTGAGTCCAACCCGGAAAGACATGCAAAAGCACCACTGGCAGCAGCCACTGGTAATTGATT
TAGAGGAGTTAGTCTTGAAGTCATGCGCCGGTTAAGGCTAAACTGAAAGGACAAGTTTTGGTGACTGCGC
TCCTCCAAGCCAGTTACCTCGGTTCAAAGAGTTGGTAGCTCAGAGAACCTTCGAAAAACCGCCCTGCAAG
GCGGTTTTTTCGTTTTCAGAGCAAGAGATTACGCGCAGACCAAAACGATCTCAAGAAGATCATCTTATTA
ATCAGATAAAATATTTCTAGATTTCAGTGCAATTTATCTCTTCAAATGTAGCACCTGAAGTCAGCCCCAT
ACGATATAAGTTGTAATTCTCATGTTTGACAGCTTATCATCGATAAGCTTTAATGCGGTAGTTTATCACA
GTTAAATTGCTAACGCAGTCAGGCACCGTGTATGAAATCTAACAATGCGCTCATCGTCATCCTCGGCACC
GTCACCCTGGATGCTGTAGGCATAGGCTTGGTTATGCCGGTACTGCCGGGCCTCTTGCGGGATATCGTCC
ATTCCGACAGCATCGCCAGTCACTATGGCGTGCTGCTAGCGCTATATGCGTTGATGCAATTTCTATGCGC
ACCCGTTCTCGGAGCACTGTCCGACCGCTTTGGCCGCCGCCCAGTCCTGCTCGCTTCGCTACTTGGAGCC
ACTATCGACTACGCGATCATGGCGACCACACCCGTCCTGTGGATCCTCTACGCCGGACGCATCGTGGCCG
GCATCACCGGCGCCACAGGTGCGGTTGCTGGCGCCTATATCGCCGACATCACCGATGGGGAAGATCGGGC
TCGCCACTTCGGGCTCATGAGCGCTTGTTTCGGCGTGGGTATGGTGGCAGGCCCCGTGGCCGGGGGACTG
TTGGGCGCCATCTCCTTGCATGCACCATTCCTTGCGGCGGCGGTGCTCAACGGCCTCAACCTACTACTGG
GCTGCTTCCTAATGCAGGAGTCGCATAAGGGAGAGCGTCGACCGATGCCCTTGAGAGCCTTCAACCCAGT
CAGCTCCTTCCGGTGGGCGCGGGGCATGACTATCGTCGCCGCACTTATGACTGTCTTCTTTATCATGCAA
CTCGTAGGACAGGTGCCGGCAGCGCTCTGGGTCATTTTCGGCGAGGACCGCTTTCGCTGGAGCGCGACGA
TGATCGGCCTGTCGCTTGCGGTATTCGGAATCTTGCACGCCCTCGCTCAAGCCTTCGTCACTGGTCCCGC
CACCAAACGTTTCGGCGAGAAGCAGGCCATTATCGCCGGCATGGCGGCCGACGCGCTGGGCTACGTCTTG
CTGGCGTTCGCGACGCGAGGCTGGATGGCCTTCCCCATTATGATTCTTCTCGCTTCCGGCGGCATCGGGA
TGCCCGCGTTGCAGGCCATGCTGTCCAGGCAGGTAGATGACGACCATCAGGGACAGCTTCAAGGATCGCT
CGCGGCTCTTACCAGCCTAACTTCGATCATTGGACCGCTGATCGTCACGGCGATTTATGCCGCCTCGGCG
AGCACATGGAACGGGTTGGCATGGATTGTAGGCGCCGCCCTATACCTTGTCTGCCTCCCCGCGTTGCGTC
GCGGTGCATGGAGCCGGGCCACCTCGACCTGAATGGAAGCCGGCGGCACCTCGCTAACGGATTCACCACT
CCAAGAATTGGAGCCAATCAATTCTTGCGGAGAACTGTGAATGCGCAAACCAACCCTTGGCAGAACATAT
CCATCGCGTCCGCCATCTCCAGCAGCCGCACGCGGCGCATCTCGGGCAGCGTTGGGTCCTGGCCACGGGT
GCGCATGATCGTGCTCCTGTCGTTGAGGACCCGGCTAGGCTGGCGGGGTTGCCTTACTGGTTAGCAGAAT
GAATCACCGATACGCGAGCGAACGTGAAGCGACTGCTGCTGCAAAACGTCTGCGACCTGAGCAACAACAT
GAATGGTCTTCGGTTTCCGTGTTTCGTAAAGTCTGGAAACGCGGAAGTCCCCTACGTGCTGCTGAAGTTG
CCCGCAACAGAGAGTGGAACCAACCGGTGATACCACGATACTATGACTGATAATACGACTCACTATAGGG
GAATTGTGAGCGGATAACAATTCCCCTCTAGATTTACACTTTATGCTTCCGGCTCGTATGTTTCTAGACT
CGAGATGCTGGCCAAGGAATTTGGTTTGTCGGATGTAATGATTGGGAAGCGATGCAAAAAACTGGGTGTT
GTAAAACCAAAGCCGGGATTCTGGGCGAAGGTGGACGCTGGGAAAGTGCCACATCCCCAAGGAAAGAAAG
TAGCCGGGCAGTAAATAACGCTTTGGAATATGAGACGTATCTGTAGAATTTTTGGTATCCAGTAAAAAGA
GCAAAACGAAATGACAAAACACTCAATACCCCTTCACGCATTCCGCAACTCCGGCGCAGACGCCAGAAAA
TGGAAAGGCCGCATTGCTTTGCTGGCCAAGCGCGGCAAAGAAACGATGCGAACACTGCAGTTTCCGCTCG
AAATGAGCGAGCCTGAAGCACTGCGCCGTGCGCCCAAGAATCGCCGCACCAAGGACACCACCGTAAGCGA
GTATCACTGTGTCTTTTCAGACTGCGGAAAGACAATGCACGCGGATGAGAATGCGGCAGTGAATATCGGC
GGAAAGTTCATTGCAGATATCGAAAAATAGTTTGCACAAAGTGCGAGAAAAGATATAATACACACATACC
ACCCGTGCATTTCTGGATCAATGATCCGTACCTCAATGTCCGGGCGCGCAGCTAGAGCGACCTGAAATCT
GCACGAAAACCGGCGAAAGCCGGTTTTTTGTTGCCTGTAGTTTGAGTTTATTTCTTTGCGCCTGGGATGG
CAAAGCCAGCTTTCACCGGGCGACCGCCGATACGCTCACCTTCGACTGGGATCACAAGCCTTGCCGTTTC
CTTGGCGAGATAGCTGCGCAGTGCCAACACTTCCGCATGCAAGACATTTTTACGCCTACCACCTTTGTAC
ACGAACTTATAGCGAGCTTTGGATTTTTGGATAGGTTCAATCGAATTTAGGTAGGGTATCCAAAGTGCCG
CTCGACCACCACGGATGTTTTTCCATGTCCAAATAGAGTCTGGATGTTGAAATTGTGAGATTTCCATATG
CAAGCTGGGTGGCTGTTAAAAATGAATTTCATGATAATACATAATGTTATATTATGAACGACTTCCCCCG
CGTCACTAGCAGGATTCAGGTTGGGTTTGAGGGGTCAGCGTACTCAGGAAGCAGGATTCAGGTTGGGTTT
GAGGAGCTGGATGCCGTTCCACAGCAGGATTCAGGTTGGGTTTGAGGGGCTGGCCAGAACAAGAAAGCAG
GATTCAGGTTGGGTTTGAGGCTGTCTCCTTTTGGAAAAGCAGGATTCAGGTTGGGTTTGAGGGCTCAATC
CTATTCAGAAAGCAGGATTCAGGTTGGGTTTGAGGTGGCCAGGAGAACAGAAAGCAGGATTCAGGTTGGG
TTTGAGGTGTGCATGAGGATGCTAAAGCAGGATTCAGGTTGGGTTTGAGGCTAGCGGGATTACAACAAAG
CAGGATTTAGGTTGGATTTGAGGGTGCCATCAAAATTTGGTAGCAGGATTCAGGTTGGGGTTGAGGCCGA
AAAGATTCAGATGAGCAGGATTCAGGTTGGGTTTGAGGCTCGAGCTGCTAACAAAGCCCGAAAGGAAGCT
GAGTTGGCTGCTGCCACCGCTGAGCAATAACTAGCATAACCCCTTGGGGCCTCTAAACGGGTCTTGAGGG
GTTTTTTGCTGAAAGGAGGAACTATATCCGGATGAGTCAACGCCATGAGCGGCCTCATTTCTTATTCTGA
GTTACAACAGTCCGCACCGCTGCCGGTAGCTCCTTCCGGTGGGCGCGGGGCATGACTATCGTCGCCGCAC
TTATGACTGTCTTCTTTATCATGCAACTCGTAGGACAGGTGCCGGCAGCGCCCAACAGTCCCCCGGCCAC
GGGGCCTGCCACCATACCCACGCCGAAACAAGCGCCCTGCACCATTATGTTCCGGATCTGCATCGCAGGA
TGCTGCTGGCTACCCTGTGGAACACCTACATCTGTATTAACGAAGCGCTAACCGTTTTTATCAGGCTCTG
GGAGGCAGAATAAATGATCATATCGTCAATTATTACCTCCACGGGGAGAGCCTGAGCAAACTGGCCTCAG
GCATTTGAGAAGCACACGGTCACACTGCTTCCGGTAGTCAATAAACCGGTAAACCAGCAATAGACATAAG
CGGCTATTTAACGACCCTGCCCTGAACCGACGACCGGGTCGAATTTGCTTTCGAATTTCTGCCATTCATC
CGCTTATTATCACTTATTCAGGCGTAGCAACCAGGCGTTTAAGGGCACCAATAACTGCCTTAAAAAAATT
ACGCCCCGCCCTGCCACTCATCGCAGTACTGTTGTAATTCATTAAGCATTCTGCCGACATGGAAGCCATC
ACAAACGGCATGATGAACCTGAATCGCCAGCGGCATCAGCACCTTGTCGCCTTGCGTATAATATTTGCCC
ATGGTGAAAACGGGGGCGAAGAAGTTGTCCATATTGGCCACGTTTAAATCAAAACTGGTGAAACTCACCC
AGGGATTGGCTGAGACGAAAAACATATTCTCAATAAACCCTTTAGGGAAATAGGCCAGGTTTTCACCGTA
ACACGCCACATCTTGCGAATATATGTGTAGAAACTGCCGGAAATCGTCGTGGTATTCACTCCAGAGCGAT
GAAAACGTTTCAGTTTGCTCATGGAAAACGGTGTAACAAGGGTGAACACTATCCCATATCACCAGCTCAC
CGTCTTTCATTGCCATACGGAATTCCGGATGAGCATTCATCAGGCGGGCAAGAATGTGAATAAAGGCCGG
ATAAAACTTGTGCTTATTTTTCTTTACGGTCTTTAAAAAGGCCGTAATATCCAGCTGAACGGTCTGGTTA
TAGGTACATTGAGCAACTGACTGAAATGCCTCAAAATGTTCTTTACGATGCCATTGGGATATATCAACGG
TGGTATATCCAGTGATTTTTTTCTCCATTTTAGCTTCCTTAGCTCCTGAAAATCTCGATAACTCAAAAAA
TACGCCCGGTAGTGATCTTATTTCATTATGGTGAAAGTTGGAACCTCTTACGTGCCGATCAACGTCTCAT
TTTCGCCAAAAGTTGGCCCAGGGCTTCCCGGTATCAACAGGGACACCAGGATTTATTTATTCTGCGAAGT
GATCTTCCGTCACAGGTATTTATTCGGCGCAAAGTGCGTCGGGTGATGCTGCCAACTTACTGATTTAGTG
TATGATGGTGTTTTTGAGGTGCTCCAGT
